>Addgene plasmid #118678 | pDONR 221-AIP2 (NON-STOP) | addgene full sequence | sequence record 229760 | Addgene NGS Result
CTTTCCTGCGTTATCCCCTGATTCTGTGGATAACCGTATTACCGCCTTTGAGTGAGCTGATACCGCTCGC
CGCAGCCGAACGACCGAGCGCAGCGAGTCAGTGAGCGAGGAAGCGGAAGAGCGCCCAATACGCAAACCGC
CTCTCCCCGCGCGTTGGCCGATTCATTAATGCAGCTGGCACGACAGGTTTCCCGACTGGAAAGCGGGCAG
TGAGCGCAACGCAATTAATACGCGTACCGCTAGCCAGGAAGAGTTTGTAGAAACGCAAAAAGGCCATCCG
TCAGGATGGCCTTCTGCTTAGTTTGATGCCTGGCAGTTTATGGCGGGCGTCCTGCCCGCCACCCTCCGGG
CCGTTGCTTCACAACGTTCAAATCCGCTCCCGGCGGATTTGTCCTACTCAGGAGAGCGTTCACCGACAAA
CAACAGATAAAACGAAAGGCCCAGTCTTCCGACTGAGCCTTTCGTTTTATTTGATGCCTGGCAGTTCCCT
ACTCTCGCGTTAACGCTAGCATGGATGTTTTCCCAGTCACGACGTTGTAAAACGACGGCCAGTCTTAAGC
TCGGGCCCCAAATAATGATTTTATTTTGACTGATAGTGACCTGTTCGTTGCAACAAATTGATGAGCAATG
CTTTTTTATAATGCCAACTTTGTACAAAAAAGCAGGCTCTATGGATGCATCGTCTTCACCGTCTCCTTCC
GAGGAAAGCTTGAAGCTTGAGCTTGATGATCTTCAGAAACAGCTGAACAAAAAGCTGAGATTCGAAGCAT
CCGTTTGTTCTATTCATAATCTTCTCCGTGATCACTACTCTTCTTCCTCTCCTTCTCTCCGCAAACAGTT
CTATATAGTTGTATCTCGTGTCGCTACGGTTCTTAAGACAAGATATACAGCTACTGGATTTTGGGTTGCT
GGACTGAGTCTTTTCGAAGAGGCTGAGCGACTTGTCTCTGATGCTTCTGAGAAGAAACATTTGAAATCTT
GCGTTGCTCAAGCTAAGGAGCAGTTAAGCGAAGTAGATAATCAGCCAACAGAGAGCTCACAAGGTTATCT
TTTTGAGGGACATCTTACGGTTGATCGTGAGCCGCCACAGCCTCAGTGGCTAGTACAGCAGAATCTCATG
TCTGCTTTCGCTTCTATCGTTGGTGGTGAATCCTCTAATGGTCCTACTGAAAACACTATTGGGGAAACTG
CTAACTTGATGCAAGAACTTATCAATGGTCTTGACATGATCATTCCAGATATACTAGATGATGGTGGACC
ACCAAGAGCTCCACCGGCAAGTAAAGAAGTTGTAGAGAAACTCCCAGTCATTATTTTCACCGAGGAATTG
CTTAAAAAGTTTGGAGCAGAGGCAGAATGTTGCATCTGCAAGGAGAATCTAGTTATTGGCGACAAGATGC
AGGAATTGCCATGCAAGCACACATTTCACCCTCCTTGCCTAAAGCCTTGGCTGGACGAGCATAACTCTTG
CCCTATATGCCGCCATGAATTACCAACAGACGATCAGAAATACGAAAACTGGAAAGAGAGAGAGAAAGAG
GCCGAAGAAGAGAGGAAGGGCGCAGAGAATGCTGTCCGCGGAGGTGAATATATGTACGTTAACCCAGCTT
TCTTGTACAAAGTTGGCATTATAAGAAAGCATTGCTTATCAATTTGTTGCAACGAACAGGTCACTATCAG
TCAAAATAAAATCATTATTTGCCATCCAGCTGATATCCCCTATAGTGAGTCGTATTACATGGTCATAGCT
GTTTCCTGGCAGCTCTGGCCCGTGTCTCAAAATCTCTGATGTTACATTGCACAAGATAAAAATATATCAT
CATGAACAATAAAACTGTCTGCTTACATAAACAGTAATACAAGGGGTGTTATGAGCCATATTCAACGGGA
AACGTCGAGGCCGCGATTAAATTCCAACATGGATGCTGATTTATATGGGTATAAATGGGCTCGCGATAAT
GTCGGGCAATCAGGTGCGACAATCTATCGCTTGTATGGGAAGCCCGATGCGCCAGAGTTGTTTCTGAAAC
ATGGCAAAGGTAGCGTTGCCAATGATGTTACAGATGAGATGGTCAGACTAAACTGGCTGACGGAATTTAT
GCCTCTTCCGACCATCAAGCATTTTATCCGTACTCCTGATGATGCATGGTTACTCACCACTGCGATCCCC
GGAAAAACAGCATTCCAGGTATTAGAAGAATATCCTGATTCAGGTGAAAATATTGTTGATGCGCTGGCAG
TGTTCCTGCGCCGGTTGCATTCGATTCCTGTTTGTAATTGTCCTTTTAACAGCGATCGCGTATTTCGTCT
CGCTCAGGCGCAATCACGAATGAATAACGGTTTGGTTGATGCGAGTGATTTTGATGACGAGCGTAATGGC
TGGCCTGTTGAACAAGTCTGGAAAGAAATGCATAAACTTTTGCCATTCTCACCGGATTCAGTCGTCACTC
ATGGTGATTTCTCACTTGATAACCTTATTTTTGACGAGGGGAAATTAATAGGTTGTATTGATGTTGGACG
AGTCGGAATCGCAGACCGATACCAGGATCTTGCCATCCTATGGAACTGCCTCGGTGAGTTTTCTCCTTCA
TTACAGAAACGGCTTTTTCAAAAATATGGTATTGATAATCCTGATATGAATAAATTGCAGTTTCATTTGA
TGCTCGATGAGTTTTTCTAATCAGAATTGGTTAATTGGTTGTAACACTGGCAGAGCATTACGCTGACTTG
ACGGGACGGCGCAAGCTCATGACCAAAATCCCTTAACGTGAGTTACGCGTCGTTCCACTGAGCGTCAGAC
CCCGTAGAAAAGATCAAAGGATCTTCTTGAGATCCTTTTTTTCTGCGCGTAATCTGCTGCTTGCAAACAA
AAAAACCACCGCTACCAGCGGTGGTTTGTTTGCCGGATCAAGAGCTACCAACTCTTTTTCCGAAGGTAAC
TGGCTTCAGCAGAGCGCAGATACCAAATACTGTTCTTCTAGTGTAGCCGTAGTTAGGCCACCACTTCAAG
AACTCTGTAGCACCGCCTACATACCTCGCTCTGCTAATCCTGTTACCAGTGGCTGCTGCCAGTGGCGATA
AGTCGTGTCTTACCGGGTTGGACTCAAGACGATAGTTACCGGATAAGGCGCAGCGGTCGGGCTGAACGGG
GGGTTCGTGCACACAGCCCAGCTTGGAGCGAACGACCTACACCGAACTGAGATACCTACAGCGTGAGCTA
TGAGAAAGCGCCACGCTTCCCGAAGGGAGAAAGGCGGACAGGTATCCGGTAAGCGGCAGGGTCGGAACAG
GAGAGCGCACGAGGGAGCTTCCAGGGGGAAACGCCTGGTATCTTTATAGTCCTGTCGGGTTTCGCCACCT
CTGACTTGAGCGTCGATTTTTGTGATGCTCGTCAGGGGGGCGGAGCCTATGGAAAAACGCCAGCAACGCG
GCCTTTTTACGGTTCCTGGCCTTTTGCTGGCCTTTTGCTCACATGTT
Features (pLannotate 1.2.2; 10 found; start..end, strand, type, name):
    121..213     +  CDS            lacI (fragment): lac repressor; lacI; The lac repressor binds to the lac operator to inhibit transcription in E. coli. This inhibition can be relieved by adding lactose or isopropyl-β-D-thiogalactopyranoside (IPTG).
    268..295     -  terminator     rrnB T2 terminator: transcription terminator T2 from the E. coli rrnB gene
    427..470     +  terminator     rrnB T1 terminator: Escherichia coli rrnB; transcription terminator T1 from the E. coli rrnB gene
    517..553     -  CDS            lacZα (fragment): LacZα fragment of β-galactosidase; lacZ fragment
    569..668     +  protein_bind   attL1: mutant version of attL; recombination site for the Gateway® LR reaction LR Clonase™
    671..1600    +  CDS            AIP2: AIP2_ARATH - Experimental evidence at protein level: Swiss-Prot protein existence level 1. E3 ubiquitin-protein ligase that acts as a negative regulator of abscisic acid (ABA) signaling. Mediates ubiquitination and subsequent proteasomal degradation of the transcription factor ABI3. From Arabidopsis thaliana (Mouse-ear cress).
   1602..1701    -  protein_bind   attL2: mutant version of attL; recombination site for the Gateway® LR reaction LR Clonase™
   1719..1737    -  promoter       T7 promoter: promoter for bacteriophage T7 RNA polymerase
   1871..2680    +  CDS            KanR: aminoglycoside phosphotransferase; aph(3')-Ia; confers resistance to kanamycin in bacteria or G418 (Geneticin®) in eukaryotes
   2827..3415    +  rep_origin     ori: high-copy-number ColE1/pMB1/pBR322/pUC origin of replication
