[The description below was written by a language model from this plasmid's Addgene catalogue record and pLannotate feature annotations shown in this document.]
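Description:
pDONR 221-AIP2 (NON-STOP) is a Gateway entry clone built on the pDONR 221 donor backbone. It carries the coding sequence of the Arabidopsis thaliana gene AIP2 (AT5G20910). The plasmid is about 3.5 kb and is maintained in E. coli through a high-copy ColE1/pUC-type origin, with selection by a kanamycin resistance gene encoding an aminoglycoside phosphotransferase. Upstream of the cloning region sit the rrnB T1 and T2 transcription terminators, which insulate the insert from read-through transcription arising in the backbone. The short lacI and lacZα fragments annotated nearby appear to be backbone remnants rather than functional genes.

The AIP2 open reading frame is listed as a 933 bp insert and annotated over 930 nt. It lies between attL1 and attL2, the sites left after a BP recombination into the donor vector. AIP2 encodes a RING-type E3 ubiquitin ligase that negatively regulates abscisic acid signalling by ubiquitinating the transcription factor ABI3 and targeting it for proteasomal degradation. The "NON-STOP" label indicates that the stop codon has been omitted, consistent with the slightly shorter annotated CDS. After an LR reaction into a suitable destination vector, the reading frame can therefore continue through attB2 into a C-terminal tag or reporter.

The entry clone has no promoter positioned to express the insert. The only annotated promoter is a T7 promoter lying beyond attL2 and oriented back toward the insert, which would yield antisense transcripts or serve as a priming site. The plasmid is thus a shuttle for moving AIP2 into expression vectors. It belongs to a collection made for genomic and phenomic screens of flower-related and ABA-responsive RING-type E3 ligases in Arabidopsis.
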