Addgene plasmid #118678: pDONR 221-AIP2 (NON-STOP)
Depositing lab: Kristiina Himanen. Publication: Genomic and Phenomic Screens for Flower Related RING Type Ubiquitin E3 Ligases in Arabidopsis. Pavicic M, Mouhu K, Wang F, Bilicka M, Chovancek E, Himanen K. Front Plant Sci. 2017 Mar 28;8:416. doi: 10.3389/fpls.2017.00416. eCollection 2017. PubMed 28400782.
Backbone
  Vector backbone: pDONR 221
  Vector type: Other
Growth in bacteria
  Bacterial resistance: Kanamycin, 50 μg/mL
  Growth temperature: 37°C
  Growth strain: DH5alpha
  Copy number: High Copy
Gene/Insert
  Gene/Insert name: AIP2
  Species: A. thaliana (mustard weed)
  Insert size (bp): 933
  Entrez Gene: AT5G20910 (a.k.a. F22D1.80, F22D1_80)
  Cloning method: Gateway Cloning
Terms and licenses: Academic/Nonprofit Terms; Industry Terms: Not Available to Industry
Depositor comments: Our work is based on genomic approaches in Arabidopsis thaliana and groups of genes are presented in all of the following publications: Pavicic Mirko (2019). Multifaceted roles of RING-type ubiquitin E3 ligases: reverse phenomic approaches. http://urn.fi/URN:ISBN:978-951-51-5483-5 Pavicic M., Mouhu K., Wang F., Bilicka M., Chovancek E., & Himanen K. (2017). Genomic and phenomic screens for flower related RING type ubiquitin E3 ligases in Arabidopsis. Frontiers in Plant Science. doi.org/10.3389/fpls.2017.00416 Pavicic M., Wang F., Mouhu K., Himanen K. (2019). High throughput in vitro seed germination screen identified new ABA responsive RING-type ubiquitin E3 ligases in Arabidopsis thaliana. Plant Cell Tissue and Organ Culture. https://link.springer.com/article/10.1007/s11240-019-01700-9
How to cite: pDONR 221-AIP2 (NON-STOP) was a gift from Kristiina Himanen (Addgene plasmid # 118678 ; http://n2t.net/addgene:118678 ; RRID:Addgene_118678)
